>Addgene plasmid #11749 | pCMV5B-Flag-Par6 S345A | addgene partial sequence | sequence record 18448 | CMV-F 5'-CGCAAATGGGCGGTAGGCGTG-3'
AGCTCGTTTAGTGAACCGTCAGAATTGATCTGGTACCACGCGTATCGATACCATGGACTACAAGGACGAC
GATGACAAGGGTCGACAAGCCAGGCCGCAGAGGACTCCGGCGCGCAGTCCCGATAGCATCGTCGAGGTGA
AGAGCAAATTTGACGCCGAGTTCCGACGCTTTGCACTACCCCGCACTTCGGTGAGAGGCTTTCAGGAGTT
CTCGCGATTGCTGTGTGTGGTACACCAGATCCCTGGCCTGGACGTCCTGCTTGGCTATACGGATGCTCAC
GGTGACTTGCTGCCCCTCACCAACGATGACAGTTTGCACCGGGCCCTGGCCAGCGGGCCCCCACCTCTGC
GCCTCTTGGTTCAGAAACGGGCAGAAGGTGACTCGAGTGGCCTGGCTTTTGCCTCCAACTCTCTACAAAG
GCGCAAGAAAGGGCTCCTGCTACGACCAGTGGCACCTCTGCGCACCAGGCCACCCTTGTTAATCAGCTTG
CCCCAAGATTTCCGCCAGGTGTCTTCAGTTATAGATGTGGACCTACTACCTGAGACCCACCGACGAGTGA
GGCTGCACAAACATGGTTCAGACCGTCCCCTGGGCTTCTACATTCGAGATGGCATGAGTGTTCGCGTGGC
TCCCCAGGGCCTGGAGCGGGTTCCAGGTATCTTCATCTCCCGCCTGGTACGTGGGGGCCTGGCTG
