[The description below was written by a language model from this plasmid's Addgene catalogue record.]
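Description:
pCMV5B-Flag-Par6 S345A is a mammalian expression plasmid built on the pCMV5B backbone (about 4.7 kb without insert). It is propagated in E. coli as a high-copy plasmid under ampicillin selection. The record lists no mammalian selection marker and includes no feature table, so details such as the polyadenylation signal or replication origins are not documented here. The backbone name and the use of a CMV forward sequencing primer indicate that the insert is driven by the cytomegalovirus immediate-early promoter, a strong constitutive promoter suited to transient expression in transfected mammalian cells.

The payload is an approximately 1 kb cDNA for mouse Par6 (Pard6a, also known as PAR-6A or Par6alpha), cloned between ClaI and XbaI sites that both remain intact, so the insert can be excised or exchanged. An N-terminal Flag epitope is fused to the protein, allowing detection and immunoprecipitation with anti-Flag antibodies. The coding sequence carries an S345A substitution, which replaces serine 345 with alanine, a residue that cannot be phosphorylated. Par6 is a scaffold component of the cell polarity machinery, and the associated publication concerns regulation of Par6 by TGF-beta receptors in the control of epithelial cell plasticity. In that context, the construct most plausibly serves as a phosphorylation-deficient mutant to be compared with wild-type Flag-Par6, testing whether modification at this site is needed for TGF-beta-dependent changes in epithelial behaviour. The record itself does not spell out this purpose. It does note that part of the plasmid was derived from material made in another laboratory.
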