Addgene plasmid #11749: pCMV5B-Flag-Par6 S345A
Depositing lab: Jeff Wrana. Depositing organization: Sinai Health System. Publication: Regulation of the polarity protein Par6 by TGFbeta receptors controls epithelial cell plasticity. Ozdamar B, Bose R, Barrios-Rodiles M, Wang HR, Zhang Y, Wrana JL. Science. 2005 Mar 11. 307(5715):1603-9. 10.1126/science.1105718 PubMed 15761148.
Backbone
  Vector backbone: pCMV5B
  Backbone size w/o insert (bp): 4700
  Vector type: Mammalian Expression
Growth in bacteria
  Bacterial resistance: Ampicillin, 100 μg/mL
  Growth temperature: 37°C
  Growth strain: DH5alpha
  Copy number: High Copy
Gene/Insert
  Gene/Insert name: PAR6
  Species: M. musculus (mouse)
  Insert size (bp): 1000
  Mutation: S345A
  GenBank ID: NM_019695
  Entrez Gene: Pard6a (a.k.a. 0710008C04Rik, 2610010A15Rik, PAR-6A, PAR6alpha, Par-6, Par6, Par6c, TAX40, Tip-40)
  Tag / fusion protein: Flag (N terminal on insert)
  Cloning method: Restriction Enzyme; 5′ cloning site ClaI (not destroyed); 3′ cloning site XbaI (not destroyed)
  Sequencing primers: 5′ CMV-F
Resource information
  A portion of this plasmid was derived from a plasmid made by: Tony Pawson
Terms and licenses: Academic/Nonprofit Terms; Industry Terms
How to cite: pCMV5B-Flag-Par6 S345A was a gift from Jeff Wrana (Addgene plasmid # 11749 ; http://n2t.net/addgene:11749 ; RRID:Addgene_11749)
